>Addgene plasmid #244685 | CL20_mEGFP_FOidr_133 | addgene full sequence | sequence record 488156 | Addgene NGS Result
AAAAAAAATCTAACCTCAAGTCAAGGCTTTTCTATGGAATAAGGAATGGACAGCAGGGGGCTGTTTCATA
TACTGATGACCTCTTTATAGCCAACCTTTGTTCATGGCAGCCAGCATATGGGCATATGTTGCCAAACTCT
AAACCAAATACTCATTCTGATGTTTTAAATGATTTGCCCTCCCATATGTCCTTCCGAGTGAGAGACACAA
AAAATTCCAACACACTATTGCAATGAAAATAAATTTCCTTTATTAGCCAGAAGTCAGATGCTCAAGGGGC
TTCATGATGTCCCCATAATTTTTGGCAGAGGGAAAAAGATCTGCTAGCTCGAGCAGCTGAAGCTTTATTG
AGGCTTAAGCAGTGGGTTCCCTAGTTAGCCAGAGAGCTCCCAGGCTCAGATCTGGTCTAACCAGAGAGAC
CCAGTACAGGCAAAAAGCAGATCTTGTCTTCTTTGGGAGTGAATTAGCCCTTCCAGTCCCCCCTTTTCTT
TTAAAAAGTGGCTAAGATCTACAGCTGCCTTGTAAGTCATTGGTCTTAAAGGTACCGTAATCTTATCTAG
AACCGGTTCATCCATGCGGAAGTGTCGCGGGACCGTCTTCGCGATGCGTGTGAGGCGTGAAACTTGGGGG
ACGCGTTGCACCCTGACTAGCGGCCGGAGGAGGCGGCGGCATAGACGGCGGTGTACTGCGGGGCTGAGTC
TTAACCTCTGCTGGCGAATCTGGCATGGCGGATGCTTTCGCTTTACGATCCACTGGTGCGGTGACGATGG
GATATGATTGAGGGCCTGGCACGGAACTTCCGATGTCTGCGGGGGTCGGAGATGCCAGGTTCGCTTTCAT
GTCGTCAAGGCCGCCAGCAAGTGAGGCCATGGCACTGTATTCTGTGGTCTGTTCGGGTTTGATCGGTTCC
GTAGTCGTAAAGATATCGCTATAATGTTGACGTTCAAAAACACGGTCAAGTACTTCAAGTTGCTGTTGCG
TGAATAAATCGCCGCGCATCTGTTTGCGCAGAAAGTCACGTCCTGGCAACGAATGACCGTTCGGCACCGG
GCTTTCCTGAATGCCCTCATCGCGCTTACGTTTGTTGGTATCGGCGCTTGGGGAGGTAATTCCTAAAATC
CCCGAGATGCTATAGGAAGAGCCTGCAGAGTCGGTTGACACGCTGGACACCTGAGTGACGGAACCTGTAC
TTACAATGCTATGCGAAGAAGCGGGAACTGGTTGGTTCGGGGGCTGTTGCACCTTTGTACGGATGATACG
GTTGATGCTCCGGGAAGCGGCCGCACTTCCCCCGGAGCCTCCGCTTCCGCCCTTGTACAGCTCGTCCATG
CCGAGAGTGATCCCGGCGGCGGTCACGAACTCCAGCAGGACCATGTGATCGCGCTTCTCGTTGGGGTCTT
TGCTCAGCTTGGACTGGGTGCTCAGGTAGTGGTTGTCGGGCAGCAGCACGGGGCCGTCGCCGATGGGGGT
GTTCTGCTGGTAGTGGTCGGCGAGCTGCACGCTGCCGTCCTCGATGTTGTGGCGGATCTTGAAGTTCACC
TTGATGCCGTTCTTCTGCTTGTCGGCCATGATATAGACGTTGTGGCTGTTGTAGTTGTACTCCAGCTTGT
GCCCCAGGATGTTGCCGTCCTCCTTGAAGTCGATGCCCTTCAGCTCGATGCGGTTCACCAGGGTGTCGCC
CTCGAACTTCACCTCGGCGCGGGTCTTGTAGTTGCCGTCGTCCTTGAAGAAGATGGTGCGCTCCTGGACG
TAGCCTTCGGGCATGGCGGACTTGAAGAAGTCGTGCTGCTTCATGTGGTCGGGGTAGCGGCTGAAGCACT
GCACGCCGTAGGTCAGGGTGGTCACGAGGGTGGGCCAGGGCACGGGCAGCTTGCCGGTGGTGCAGATGAA
CTTCAGGGTCAGCTTGCCGTAGGTGGCATCGCCCTCGCCCTCGCCGGACACGCTGAACTTGTGGCCGTTT
ACGTCGCCGTCCAGCTCGACCAGGATGGGCACCACCCCGGTGAACAGCTCCTCGCCCTTGCTCACCATGG
TGGCGACCGGTGGATCCCGGGCCCGCGGTACCGTCGACTGCAGAATTCGGTTCACTAAACGAGCCCGGTT
CACTAAACGAGCTCTGCTTATATAGACCTCCCACCGTACACGCCTACCGCCCATTTGCGTCAATGGGGCG
GAGTTGTTACGACATTTTGGAAAGTCCCGTTGATTTTGGTGCCAAAACAAACTCCCATTGACGTCAATGG
GGTGGAGACTTGGAAATCCCCGTGAGTCAAACCGCTATCCACGCCCATTGATGTACTGCCAAAACCGCAT
CACCATGGTAATAGCGATGACTAATACGTAGATGTACTGCCAAGTAGGAAAGTCCCATAAGGTCATGTAC
TGGGCATAATGCCAGGCGGGCCATTTACCGTCATTGACGTCAATAGGGGGCGTACTTGGCATATGATACA
CTTGATGTACTGCCAAGTGGGCAGTTTACCGTAAATACTCCACCCATTGACGTCAATGGAAAGTCCCTAT
TGGCGTTACTATGGGAACATACGTCATTATTGACGTCAATGGGCGGGGGTCGTTGGGCGGTCAGCCAGGC
GGGCCATTTACCGTAAGTTATGTAACGCGGAACTCCATATATGGGCTATGAACTAATGACCCCGTAATTG
ATTACTATTAATAACTAGCACGCGTTCGAAGCTTGAGCTCGGTCCCCTCGGGGTTGGGAGGTGGGTCTGA
AACGATAATGGTGAATATCCCTGCCTAACTCTATTCACTATAGAAAGTACAGCAAAAACTATTCTTAAAC
CTACCAAGCCTCCTACTATCATTATGAATAATTTTATATACCACAGCCAATTTGTTATGTTAAACCAATT
CCACAAACTTGCCCATTTATCTAATTCCAATAATTCTTGTTCATTCTTTTCTTGCTGGTTTTGCGATTCT
TCAATTAAGGAGTGTATTAAGCTTGTGTAATTGTTAATTTCTCTGTCCCACTCCATCCAGGTCGTGTGAT
TCCAAATCTGTTCCAGAGATTTATTACTCCAACTAGCATTCCAAGGCACAGCAGTGGTGCAAATGAGTTT
TCCAGAGCAACCCCAAATCCCCAGGAGCTGTTGATCCTTTAGGTATCTTTCCACAGCCAGGATTCTTGCC
TGGAGCTGCTTGATGCCCCAGACTGTGAGTTGCAACAGATGCTGTTGCGCCTCAATAGCCCTCAGCAAAT
TGTTCTGCTGCTGCACTATACCAGACAATAATTGTCTGGCCTGTACCGTCAGCGTCATTGACGCTGCGCC
CATAGTGCTTCCTGCTGCTCCCAAGAACCCAAGGAACAAAGCTCCTATTCCCACTGCTCTTTTTTCTCTC
TGCACCACTCTTCTCTTTGCCTTGGTGGGTGCTACTCCTAATGGTTCAATTTTTACTACTTTATATTTAT
ATAATTCACTTCTCCAATTGTCCCTCATATCTCCTCCTTATGGTGTTTTACTAAACTTTTCCATGTTCTA
ATCCTCATCCTGTCTACTTGCCACACAATCATCACCTGCCATCTGTTTTCCATAATCCCTAATGATCTTT
GCTTTTCTTCTTGGCACTACTTTTATGTCACTATTATCTTGTATTACTACTGCCCCTTCACCTTTCCAGA
GGAGCTTTGCTGGTCCTTTCCAAAGTGGATTTCTGCTGTCCCTGTAATAAACCCGAAAATTTTGAATTTT
TGTAATTTGTTTTTGTAATTCTTTAGTTTGTATGTCTGTTGCTATTATGTCTACTATTCTTTCCCCTGCA
CTGTACCCCCCAATCCCCCCTTTTCTTTTAAAATTGTGGATGAATACTGCCATTTGTACTGCTGTCTTAA
GATGTTCAGCCTGATCTCTTACCTGTCCTATAATTTTCTTTAATTCTTTATTCATAGATTCTACTACTCC
TTGACTTTGGGGATTGTAGGGAATTTCCAGGTCTGAAGATCCTGCTGCTTGCTGTGCTTTTTTCTTACTT
TTGTTTTGCTCTTCCTCTATCTTGTCTAAAGCTTCCTTGGTGTCTTTTATCTCTATCCTTTGATGCACAC
AATAGAGGGTTGCTACTGTATTATATAATGATCTAAGTTCTTCTGATCCTGTCTGAAGGGATGGTTGTAG
CTGTCCCAGTATTTGTCTACAGCCTTCTGATGTTTCTAACAGGCCAGTATTAACTGCGAATCGTTCTAGC
TCCCTGCTTGCCCATACTATATGTTTTAATTTATATTTTTTCTTTCCCCCTGGCCTTAACCGAATTTTTT
CCCATCGCGATCTAATTCTCCCCCGCTTAATACTGACGCTCTCGCACCCATCTCTCTCCTTCTAGCCTCC
GCTAGTCAAAATTTTTGGCGTACTCACCAGTCGCCGCCCCTCGCCTCTTGCCGTGCGCGCTTCAGCAAGC
CGAGTCCTGCGTCGAGAGAGCTCCTCTGGTTTCCCTTTCGCTTTCAAGTCCCTGTTCGGGCGCCACTGCT
AGAGATTTTCCACACTGACTAAAAGGGTCTGAGGGATCTCTAGTTACCAGAGTCACACAACAGACGGGCA
CACACTACTTGAAGCACTCAAGGCAAGCTTTATTGAGGCTTAAGCAGTGGGTTCCCTAGTTAGCCAGAGA
GCTCCCAGGCTCAGATCTGGTCTAACCAGAGAGACCCAGTACAGGCAAAAAGCAGCTGCTTATATGCAGG
ATCTGAGGGCTCGCCACTCCCCAGTCCCGCCCAGGCCACGCCTCCCATGGTAATAGCGATGACTAATACG
TAGATGTACTGCCAAGTAGGAAAGTCCCATAAGGTCATGTACTGGGCATAATGCCAGGCGGGCCATTTAC
CGTCATTGACGTCAATAGGGGGCGTACTTGGCATATGATACACTTGATGTACTGCCAAGTGGGCAGTTTA
CCGTAAATACTCCACCCATTGACGTCAATGGAAAGTCCCTATTGGCGTTACTATGGGAACATACGTCATT
ATTGACGTCAATGGGCGGGGGTCGTTGGGCGGTCAGCCAGGCGGGCCATTTACCGTAAGTTATGTAACGC
GGAACTCCATATATGGGCTATGAACTAATGACCCCGTAATTGATTACTATTAATAACTAGTCAATAATCA
ATGTCGACCCAGGTGGCACTTTTCGGGGAAATGTGCGCGGAACCCCTATTTGTTTATTTTTCTAAATACA
TTCAAATATGTATCCGCTCATGAGACAATAACCCTGATAAATGCTTCAATAATATTGAAAAAGGAAGAGT
ATGAGTATTCAACATTTCCGTGTCGCCCTTATTCCCTTTTTTGCGGCATTTTGCCTTCCTGTTTTTGCTC
ACCCAGAAACGCTGGTGAAAGTAAAAGATGCTGAAGATCAGTTGGGTGCACGAGTGGGTTACATCGAACT
GGATCTCAACAGCGGTAAGATCCTTGAGAGTTTTCGCCCCGAAGAACGTTTTCCAATGATGAGCACTTTT
AAAGTTCTGCTATGTGGCGCGGTATTATCCCGTATTGACGCCGGGCAAGAGCAACTCGGTCGCCGCATAC
ACTATTCTCAGAATGACTTGGTTGAGTACTCACCAGTCACAGAAAAGCATCTTACGGATGGCATGACAGT
AAGAGAATTATGCAGTGCTGCCATAACCATGAGTGATAACACTGCGGCCAACTTACTTCTGACAACGATC
GGAGGACCGAAGGAGCTAACCGCTTTTTTGCACAACATGGGGGATCATGTAACTCGCCTTGATCGTTGGG
AACCGGAGCTGAATGAAGCCATACCAAACGACGAGCGTGACACCACGATGCCTGTAGCAATGGCAACAAC
GTTGCGCAAACTATTAACTGGCGAACTACTTACTCTAGCTTCCCGGCAACAATTAATAGACTGGATGGAG
GCGGATAAAGTTGCAGGACCACTTCTGCGCTCGGCCCTTCCGGCTGGCTGGTTTATTGCTGATAAATCTG
GAGCCGGTGAGCGTGGGTCTCGCGGTATCATTGCAGCACTGGGGCCAGATGGTAAGCCCTCCCGTATCGT
AGTTATCTACACGACGGGGAGTCAGGCAACTATGGATGAACGAAATAGACAGATCGCTGAGATAGGTGCC
TCACTGATTAAGCATTGGTAACTGTCAGACCAAGTTTACTCATATATACTTTAGATTGATTTAAAACTTC
ATTTTTAATTTAAAAGGATCTAGGTGAAGATCCTTTTTGATAATCTCATGACCAAAATCCCTTAACGTGA
GTTTTCGTTCCACTGAGCGTCAGACCCCGTAGAAAAGATCAAAGGATCTTCTTGAGATCCTTTTTTTCTG
CGCGTAATCTGCTGCTTGCAAACAAAAAAACCACCGCTACCAGCGGTGGTTTGTTTGCCGGATCAAGAGC
TACCAACTCTTTTTCCGAAGGTAACTGGCTTCAGCAGAGCGCAGATACCAAATACTGTTCTTCTAGTGTA
GCCGTAGTTAGGCCACCACTTCAAGAACTCTGTAGCACCGCCTACATACCTCGCTCTGCTAATCCTGTTA
CCAGTGGCTGCTGCCAGTGGCGATAAGTCGTGTCTTACCGGGTTGGACTCAAGACGATAGTTACCGGATA
AGGCGCAGCGGTCGGGCTGAACGGGGGGTTCGTGCACACAGCCCAGCTTGGAGCGAACGACCTACACCGA
ACTGAGATACCTACAGCGTGAGCTATGAGAAAGCGCCACGCTTCCCGAAGGGAGAAAGGCGGACAGGTAT
CCGGTAAGCGGCAGGGTCGGAACAGGAGAGCGCACGAGGGAGCTTCCAGGGGGAAACGCCTGGTATCTTT
ATAGTCCTGTCGGGTTTCGCCACCTCTGACTTGAGCGTCGATTTTTGTGATGCTCGTCAGGGGGGCGGAG
CCTATGGAAAAACGCCAGCAACGCGGCCTTTTTACGGTTCCTGGCCTTTTGCTGGCCTTTTGCTCACATG
TTCTTTCCTGCGTTATCCCCTGATTCTGTGGATAACCGTATTACCGCCTTTGAGTGAGCTGATACCGCTC
GCCGCAGCCGAACGACCGAGCGCAGCGAGTCAGTGAGCGAGGAAGCGGAAGAGCGCCCAATACGCAAACC
GCCTCTCCCCGCGCGTTGGCCGATTCATTAATGCAGCGGATCCAGACATGATAAGATACATTGATGAGTT
TGGACAAACCACAACTAGAATGCAGTGAAAAAAATGCTTTATTTGTGAAATTTGTGATGCTATTGCTTTA
TTTGTAACCATTATAAGCTGCAATAAACAAGTTAGCTTTTTGCAAAAGCCTAGGCCTCCAAAAAAGCCTC
CTCACTACTTCTGGAATAGCTCAGAGGCCGAGGCGGCCTCGGCCTCTGCATAAATAAAAAAAATTAGTCA
GCCATGGGGCGGAGAATGGGCGGAACTGGGCGGAGTTAGGGGCGGGATGGGCGGAGTTAGGGGCGGGACT
ATGGTTGCTGACTAATTGAGATGCGGATCCGCTGGCACGACAGGTTTCCCGACTGGAAAGCGGGCAGTGA
GCGCAACGCAATTAATGTGAGTTAGCTCACTCATTAGGCACCCCAGGCTTTACACTTTATGCTTCCGGCT
CGTATGTTGTGTGGAATTGTGAGCGGATAACAATTTCACACAGGAAACAGCTATGACCATGATTACGCCA
AGCTTGGGCTGCAGGTCGAGGGATCTCCATAAGAGAAGAGGGACAGCTATGACTGGGAGTAGTCAGGAGA
GGAGGAAAAATCTGGCTAGTAAAACATGTAAGGAAAATTTTAGGGATGTTAAAGAAAAAAATAACACAAA
ACAAAATAT
Features (pLannotate 1.2.2; 29 found; start..end, strand, type, name):
    199..254     -  polyA_signal   β-globin poly(A) signal: rabbit β-globin polyadenylation signal (Gil and Proudfoot, 1987)
    340..475     -  LTR            3' LTR (ΔU3) (fragment): self-inactivating 3' long terminal repeat (LTR) from HIV-1
    477..545     -  CDS            nef (fragment): NEF_HV1Z2 - Experimental evidence at protein level: Swiss-Prot protein existence level 1. Extracellular Nef protein targets CD4(+) T-lymphocytes for apoptosis by interacting with CXCR4 surface receptors. From Human immunodeficiency virus type 1 group M subtype D (isolate Z2/CDC-Z34) (HIV-1).
    616..1269    -  CDS            PAX5 (fragment): PAX5_HUMAN - Experimental evidence at protein level: Swiss-Prot protein existence level 1. (Microbial infection) Plays an essential role in the maintenance of Epstein-Barr virus genome copy number within the host cell by promoting EBNA1/oriP-dependent binding and transcription (PubMed:31941781). Participates also in the inhibition of lytic EBV reactivation by modulating viral BZLF1 activity (PubMed:23678172). From Homo sapiens (Human).
   1312..2028    -  CDS            mEGFP: mEGFP is a basic (constitutively fluorescent) green fluorescent protein published in 2002, derived from Aequorea victoria. It has moderate acid sensitivity.
   2042..2079    -  misc_feature   MCS (fragment): multiple cloning site
   2078..2094    -  promoter       tight TRE promoter (fragment): Tet-responsive promoter PTight, consisting of seven tet operator sequences followed by the minimal CMV promoter
   2110..2313    -  promoter       CMV promoter: human cytomegalovirus (CMV) immediate early promoter
   2314..2617    -  enhancer       CMV enhancer: human cytomegalovirus immediate early enhancer
   2685..2701    -  misc_feature   MCS (fragment): multiple cloning site
   2701..2726    -  CDS            Rev (fragment): human immunodeficiency virus 1 (HIV-1) Rev protein; rev; enhances nuclear export of unspliced and incompletely spliced viral mRNAs
   3103..3336    -  misc_feature   RRE: The Rev response element (RRE) of HIV-1 allows for Rev-dependent mRNA export from the nucleus to the cytoplasm.
   3470..3553    -  CDS            vif (fragment): VIF_HV1BR - Experimental evidence at protein level: Swiss-Prot protein existence level 1. Counteracts the innate antiviral activity of host APOBEC3F and APOBEC3G. Forms a complex with host APOBEC3F and APOBEC3G thus preventing the entry of these lethally hypermutating enzymes into progeny virions. Recruits an active E3 ubiquitin ligase complex composed of elongin BC, CUL5, and RBX2 to induce polyubiquitination of APOBEC3G and APOBEC3F. In turn, they are directed to the 26S proteasome for degradation. Vif interaction with APOBEC3G also blocks its cytidine deaminase activity in a proteasome-inde
   3696..3813    -  misc_feature   cPPT/CTS: central polypurine tract and central termination sequence of HIV-1
   3962..4321    -  CDS            HIV-1 gag (fragment): gag protein from human immunodeficiency virus 1; gag
   4305..4430    -  misc_feature   HIV-1 Ψ: packaging signal of human immunodeficiency virus type 1
   4477..4734    -  LTR            5' LTR (truncated): truncated 5' long terminal repeat (LTR) from HIV-1
   4736..5115    -  enhancer       CMV enhancer: human cytomegalovirus immediate early enhancer
   5146..5250    +  promoter       AmpR promoter: bla
   5251..6111    +  CDS            AmpR: β-lactamase; bla; confers resistance to ampicillin, carbenicillin, and related antibiotics
   6282..6870    +  rep_origin     ori: high-copy-number ColE1/pMB1/pBR322/pUC origin of replication
   7053..7107    +  CDS            lacI (fragment): lac repressor; lacI; The lac repressor binds to the lac operator to inhibit transcription in E. coli. This inhibition can be relieved by adding lactose or isopropyl-β-D-thiogalactopyranoside (IPTG).
   7109..7243    -  polyA_signal   SV40 poly(A) signal: SV40 polyadenylation signal
   7263..7398    -  rep_origin     SV40 ori: SV40 origin of replication
   7422..7444    -  promoter       SV40 promoter (fragment): SV40 enhancer and early promoter
   7451..7490    +  CDS            lacI (fragment): lac repressor; lacI; The lac repressor binds to the lac operator to inhibit transcription in E. coli. This inhibition can be relieved by adding lactose or isopropyl-β-D-thiogalactopyranoside (IPTG).
   7503..7524    +  protein_bind   CAP binding site: CAP binding activates transcription in the presence of cAMP. E. coli catabolite activator protein
   7539..7569    +  promoter       lac promoter: promoter for the E. coli lac operon
   7577..7593    +  protein_bind   lac operator: The lac repressor binds to the lac operator to inhibit transcription in E. coli. This inhibition can be relieved by adding lactose or isopropyl-β-D-thiogalactopyranoside (IPTG). lac repressor encoded by lacI
