[The description below was written by a language model from this plasmid's Addgene catalogue record and pLannotate feature annotations shown in this document.]
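Description:
CL20_mEGFP_FOidr_133 is a mammalian expression plasmid built on the CL20 backbone, which the feature table shows to be an HIV-1-derived, self-inactivating lentiviral transfer vector, although the catalogue lists it simply as mammalian expression. It is maintained in E. coli through a high-copy ColE1/pUC-type origin and selected with ampicillin via the β-lactamase gene. The recombination-reduced growth strain recorded for it is consistent with the presence of repeated LTR sequences. An SV40 origin and SV40 poly(A) signal, along with lac promoter/operator remnants, lie in the plasmid backbone outside the viral region.

The viral portion begins with a CMV enhancer fused to a truncated 5' LTR, an arrangement that typically drives Tat-independent transcription of the vector genome in packaging cells. This is followed by the Ψ packaging signal with a partial gag sequence, the cPPT/CTS element that aids nuclear import, and the Rev response element for Rev-dependent export of unspliced RNA. It ends in a ΔU3 3' LTR fragment backed by a rabbit β-globin polyadenylation signal. Short annotated fragments of vif, rev and nef appear to be residual HIV-1 sequence rather than functional genes.

Within this frame, an internal CMV enhancer/promoter drives monomeric EGFP fused at the N terminus of FOidr_133. This insert is an unmutated intrinsically disordered region taken from the human PAX5–CBFA2T3 fusion oncoprotein; the depositor notes residues 134–366 of the fusion. The annotation software recognises only the PAX5-derived part of the insert.

The construct is intended for expressing the fluorescently tagged IDR in mammalian cells. The associated publication concerns links between protein condensate formation and RNA biology, which suggests the mEGFP tag is used to image the IDR's localisation and condensate behaviour.
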