Addgene plasmid #244685: CL20_mEGFP_FOidr_133
Purpose: Express mEGFP-tagged intrinsically disordered protein (IDR), FOidr_133, derived from human fusion protein PAX5_CBFA2T3
Depositing lab: Richard Kriwacki. Depositing organization: St. Jude Children's Research Hospital. Publication: Proteome-wide computational analyses reveal links between protein condensate formation and RNA biology. Maiti S, Tripathi S, Baggett DW, Phillips AH, Park CG, Wang J, Wahiduzzaman, Freyaldenhoven WT, Kinger S, Pioso BJ, Bollinger JC, Somjee R, Lang B, Babu MM, Kriwacki RW. Sci Adv. 2025 Dec 5;11(49):eady1420. doi: 10.1126/sciadv.ady1420. Epub 2025 Dec 3. PubMed 41337585.
Backbone
  Vector backbone: CL20
  Vector type: Mammalian Expression
Growth in bacteria
  Bacterial resistance: Ampicillin, 100 μg/mL
  Growth temperature: 37°C
  Growth strain: NEB Stable
  Copy number: High Copy
Gene/Insert
  Gene/Insert name: FOidr_133
  Species: H. sapiens (human)
  Mutation: Unmutated
  Tag / fusion protein: monomeric EGFP (N terminal on insert)
  Cloning method: Restriction Enzyme; 5′ cloning site Unknown (unknown if destroyed)
Terms and licenses: Academic/Nonprofit Terms; Industry Terms: Not Available to Industry
Depositor comments: PAX5_CBFA2T3_134_366
How to cite: CL20_mEGFP_FOidr_133 was a gift from Richard Kriwacki (Addgene plasmid # 244685 ; http://n2t.net/addgene:244685 ; RRID:Addgene_244685)
